>Addgene plasmid #221291 | pMSCV-FKBP-GARNL3 | addgene full sequence | sequence record 438530 | Addgene NGS Result
AGATCTGCCACCATGGACTACAAGGATCACGACGGTGATTACAAGGACCACGACATCGACTACAAGGACG
ACGACGACAAGGGCGTTCAAGTAGAAACAATATCTCCAGGAGACGGGCGTACATTTCCTAAGCGTGGCCA
AACTTGCGTAGTCCATTATACCGGCATGCTGGAGGACGGTAAGAAGGTCGATAGCTCTAGAGACCGTAAC
AAACCTTTCAAATTTATGCTGGGGAAACAGGAGGTTATCCGTGGTTGGGAGGAAGGCGTGGCCCAAATGT
CCGTTGGGCAGCGTGCTAAGTTAACCATCTCGCCAGATTACGCATATGGGGCTACAGGCCATCCTGGGAT
CATTCCCCCGCATGCGACACTTGTGTTTGATGTAGAGCTGTTGAAGTTGGAGACGCGGGGAGTTCAAGTC
GAAACGATTTCACCAGGTGATGGACGCACCTTTCCTAAACGGGGACAAACGTGCGTCGTGCATTACACCG
GTATGCTGGAAGACGGCAAGAAAGTCGATTCAAGCCGCGATAGAAATAAACCCTTCAAATTCATGCTTGG
AAAACAGGAAGTAATACGCGGATGGGAAGAGGGTGTGGCGCAAATGTCTGTCGGGCAAAGAGCTAAACTG
ACAATAAGTCCTGATTACGCGTACGGTGCGACTGGGCACCCTGGTATCATTCCGCCGCACGCGACACTTG
TCTTCGACGTCGAGTTACTTAAGCTTGAGACGCGGGGGGTGCAGGTAGAGACTATTTCGCCCGGTGACGG
AAGAACTTTCCCAAAGCGGGGACAGACCTGTGTTGTCCACTACACTGGGATGTTGGAGGATGGTAAGAAA
GTTGACTCAAGTCGTGATCGCAACAAACCCTTTAAGTTTATGCTTGGGAAGCAGGAAGTCATCAGAGGTT
GGGAAGAAGGCGTAGCTCAGATGTCAGTGGGACAACGGGCCAAATTAACCATCAGTCCAGACTACGCCTA
CGGAGCCACCGGTCACCCAGGGATCATACCACCTCACGCAACCTTAGTGTTCGATGTGGAACTTTTAAAG
TTAGAGACGCGCGGTGTACAAGTGGAAACAATCAGTCCAGGGGATGGGAGAACATTCCCCAAAAGAGGCC
AGACGTGTGTCGTGCACTATACGGGGATGTTAGAAGATGGGAAAAAGGTCGATTCGTCACGCGACCGCAA
CAAACCGTTTAAATTCATGTTGGGAAAGCAGGAGGTGATTCGCGGCTGGGAGGAAGGTGTGGCACAGATG
AGCGTGGGCCAGAGAGCAAAACTGACTATCTCTCCTGATTATGCCTACGGCGCGACGGGCCACCCTGGCA
TAATTCCACCCCACGCTACCCTGGTATTCGATGTCGAGCTTCTGAAGCTTGAGGGTGCTGGGGCTGGGGC
TATGGATCCACTGACCAAGGGGTCCTGTGGGAGTCAGCTGGCACAAACCCTCCTCTGGAAAGCGAAGTCA
TCTCTCTCTTTCGGCATCCAGCCCCTTCAGACTTGGCCAACAAAAGATCCTGAACTAGAGTCCCAGGTCA
ACCTCTCTGTCTCAGAAGACCTAGGCTGTAGACGTGGGGATTTCAGTAGGAAGCATTATGGATCTGTGGA
GCTGCTCATCTCTAGTGATGCCGATGGAGCCATCCAAAGGGCAGGAAGATTCCGAGTGGAGAATGGCTCT
ACAGATGAGAGTGCAGCTGCTCTGCCAGGCACTTGGCGAAGGACAGACGTGCACTTAGAATGATAAGCGG
CCGCGTTTAAACGTCGACGGTATCGATAAGCTTGATATCGAATTCCGCCCCCCCCCCTAACGTTACTGGC
CGAAGCCGCTTGGAATAAGGCCGGTGTGCGTTTGTCTATATGTTATTTTCCACCATATTGCCGTCTTTTG
GCAATGTGAGGGCCCGGAAACCTGGCCCTGTCTTCTTGACGAGCATTCCTAGGGGTCTTTCCCCTCTCGC
CAAAGGAATGCAAGGTCTGTTGAATGTCGTGAAGGAAGCAGTTCCTCTGGAAGCTTCTTGAAGACAAACA
ACGTCTGTAGCGACCCTTTGCAGGCAGCGGAACCCCCCACCTGGCGACAGGTGCCTCTGCGGCCAAAAGC
CACGTGTATAAGATACACCTGCAAAGGCGGCACAACCCCAGTGCCACGTTGTGAGTTGGATAGTTGTGGA
AAGAGTCAAATGGCTCTCCTCAAGCGTATTCAACAAGGGGCTGAAGGATGCCCAGAAGGTACCCCATTGT
ATGGGATCTGATCTGGGGCCTCGGTGCACATGCTTTACATGTGTTTAGTCGAGGTTAAAAAAACGTCTAG
GCCCCCCGAACCACGGGGACGTGGTTTTCCTTTGAAAAACACGATGATAATATGGCCACAACCATGGTGA
GCAAGGGCGAGGAGCTGTTCACCGGGGTGGTGCCCATCCTGGTCGAGCTGGACGGCGACGTAAACGGCCA
CAAGTTCAGCGTGTCTGGCGAGGGCGAGGGCGATGCCACCTACGGCAAGCTGACCCTGAAGTTCATCTGC
ACCACCGGCAAGCTGCCCGTGCCCTGGCCCACCCTCGTGACCACCCTGACCTACGGCGTGCAGTGCTTCA
GCCGCTACCCCGACCACATGAAGCAGCACGACTTCTTCAAGTCCGCCATGCCCGAAGGCTACGTCCAGGA
GCGCACCATCTTCTTCAAGGACGACGGCAACTACAAGACCCGCGCCGAGGTGAAGTTCGAGGGCGACACC
CTGGTGAACCGCATCGAGCTGAAGGGCATCGACTTCAAGGAGGACGGCAACATCCTGGGGCACAAGCTGG
AGTACAACTACAACAGCCACAACGTCTATATCATGGCCGACAAGCAGAAGAACGGCATCAAGGCGAACTT
CAAGATCCGCCACAACATCGAGGACGGCAGCGTGCAGCTCGCCGACCACTACCAGCAGAACACCCCCATC
GGCGACGGCCCCGTGCTGCTGCCCGACAACCACTACCTGAGCACCCAGTCCGCCCTGAGCAAAGACCCCA
ACGAGAAGCGCGATCACATGGTCCTGCTGGAGTTCGTGACCGCCGCCGGGATCACTCTCGGCATGGACGA
GCTGTACAAGTAATGAATTAATTAAGAATTCGATAAAATAAAAGATTTTATTTAGTCTCCAGAAAAAGGG
GGGAATGAAAGACCCCACCTGTAGGTTTGGCAAGCTAGCTTAAGTAACGCCATTTTGCAAGGCATGGAAA
ATACATAACTGAGAATAGAGAAGTTCAGATCAAGGTTAGGAACAGAGAGACAGCAGAATATGGGCCAAAC
AGGATATCTGTGGTAAGCAGTTCCTGCCCCGGCTCAGGGCCAAGAACAGATGGTCCCCAGATGCGGTCCC
GCCCTCAGCAGTTTCTAGAGAACCATCAGATGTTTCCAGGGTGCCCCAAGGACCTGAAATGACCCTGTGC
CTTATTTGAACTAACCAATCAGTTCGCTTCTCGCTTCTGTTCGCGCGCTTCTGCTCCCCGAGCTCAATAA
AAGAGCCCACAACCCCTCACTCGGCGCGCCAGTCCTCCGATAGACTGCGTCGCCCGGGTACCCGTGTATC
CAATAAACCCTCTTGCAGTTGCATCCGACTTGTGGTCTCGCTGTTCCTTGGGAGGGTCTCCTCTGAGTGA
TTGACTACCCGTCAGCGGGGGTCTTTCATGGGTAACAGTTTCTTGAAGTTGGAGAACAACATTCTGAGGG
TAGGAGTCGAATATTAAGTAATCCTGACTCAATTAGCCACTGTTTTGAATCCACATACTCCAATACTCCT
GAAATAGTTCATTATGGACAGCGCAGAAAGAGCTGGGGAGAATTGTGAAATTGTTATCCGCTCACAATTC
CACACAACATACGAGCCGGAAGCATAAAGTGTAAAGCCTGGGGTGCCTAATGAGTGAGCTAACTCACATT
AATTGCGTTGCGCTCACTGCCCGCTTTCCAGTCGGGAAACCTGTCGTGCCAGCTGCATTAATGAATCGGC
CAACGCGCGGGGAGAGGCGGTTTGCGTATTGGGCGCTCTTCCGCTTCCTCGCTCACTGACTCGCTGCGCT
CGGTCGTTCGGCTGCGGCGAGCGGTATCAGCTCACTCAAAGGCGGTAATACGGTTATCCACAGAATCAGG
GGATAACGCAGGAAAGAACATGTGAGCAAAAGGCCAGCAAAAGGCCAGGAACCGTAAAAAGGCCGCGTTG
CTGGCGTTTTTCCATAGGCTCCGCCCCCCTGACGAGCATCACAAAAATCGACGCTCAAGTCAGAGGTGGC
GAAACCCGACAGGACTATAAAGATACCAGGCGTTTCCCCCTGGAAGCTCCCTCGTGCGCTCTCCTGTTCC
GACCCTGCCGCTTACCGGATACCTGTCCGCCTTTCTCCCTTCGGGAAGCGTGGCGCTTTCTCATAGCTCA
CGCTGTAGGTATCTCAGTTCGGTGTAGGTCGTTCGCTCCAAGCTGGGCTGTGTGCACGAACCCCCCGTTC
AGCCCGACCGCTGCGCCTTATCCGGTAACTATCGTCTTGAGTCCAACCCGGTAAGACACGACTTATCGCC
ACTGGCAGCAGCCACTGGTAACAGGATTAGCAGAGCGAGGTATGTAGGCGGTGCTACAGAGTTCTTGAAG
TGGTGGCCTAACTACGGCTACACTAGAAGAACAGTATTTGGTATCTGCGCTCTGCTGAAGCCAGTTACCT
TCGGAAAAAGAGTTGGTAGCTCTTGATCCGGCAAACAAACCACCGCTGGTAGCGGTGGTTTTTTTGTTTG
CAAGCAGCAGATTACGCGCAGAAAAAAAGGATCTCAAGAAGATCCTTTGATCTTTTCTACGGGGTCTGAC
GCTCAGTGGAACGAAAACTCACGTTAAGGGATTTTGGTCATGAGATTATCAAAAAGGATCTTCACCTAGA
TCCTTTTAAATTAAAAATGAAGTTTTAAATCAATCTAAAGTATATATGAGTAAACTTGGTCTGACAGTTA
CCAATGCTTAATCAGTGAGGCACCTATCTCAGCGATCTGTCTATTTCGTTCATCCATAGTTGCCTGACTC
CCCGTCGTGTAGATAACTACGATACGGGAGGGCTTACCATCTGGCCCCAGTGCTGCAATGATACCGCGAG
ACCCACGCTCACCGGCTCCAGATTTATCAGCAATAAACCAGCCAGCCGGAAGGGCCGAGCGCAGAAGTGG
TCCTGCAACTTTATCCGCCTCCATCCAGTCTATTAATTGTTGCCGGGAAGCTAGAGTAAGTAGTTCGCCA
GTTAATAGTTTGCGCAACGTTGTTGCCATTGCTACAGGCATCGTGGTGTCACGCTCGTCGTTTGGTATGG
CTTCATTCAGCTCCGGTTCCCAACGATCAAGGCGAGTTACATGATCCCCCATGTTGTGCAAAAAAGCGGT
TAGCTCCTTCGGTCCTCCGATCGTTGTCAGAAGTAAGTTGGCCGCAGTGTTATCACTCATGGTTATGGCA
GCACTGCATAATTCTCTTACTGTCATGCCATCCGTAAGATGCTTTTCTGTGACTGGTGAGTACTCAACCA
AGTCATTCTGAGAATAGTGTATGCGGCGACCGAGTTGCTCTTGCCCGGCGTCAATACGGGATAATACCGC
GCCACATAGCAGAACTTTAAAAGTGCTCATCATTGGAAAACGTTCTTCGGGGCGAAAACTCTCAAGGATC
TTACCGCTGTTGAGATCCAGTTCGATGTAACCCACTCGTGCACCCAACTGATCTTCAGCATCTTTTACTT
TCACCAGCGTTTCTGGGTGAGCAAAAACAGGAAGGCAAAATGCCGCAAAAAAGGGAATAAGGGCGACACG
GAAATGTTGAATACTCATACTCTTCCTTTTTCAATATTATTGAAGCATTTATCAGGGTTATTGTCTCATG
AGCGGATACATATTTGAATGTATTTAGAAAAATAAACAAATAGGGGTTCCGCGCACATTTCCCCGAAAAG
TGCCACCTGACGTCTAAGAAACCATTATTATCATGACATTAACCTATAAAAATAGGCGTATCACGAGGCC
CTTTCGTCTCGCGCGTTTCGGTGATGACGGTGAAAACCTCTGACACATGCAGCTCCCGGAGACGGTCACA
GCTTGTCTGTAAGCGGATGCCGGGAGCAGACAAGCCCGTCAGGGCGCGTCAGCGGGTGTTGGCGGGTGTC
GGGGCTGGCTTAACTATGCGGCATCAGAGCAGATTGTACTGAGAGTGCACCATATGCGGTGTGAAATACC
GCACAGATGCGTAAGGAGAAAATACCGCATCAGGCGCCATTCGCCATTCAGGCTGCGCAACTGTTGGGAA
GGGCGATCGGTGCGGGCCTCTTCGCTATTACGCCAGCTGGCGAAAGGGGGATGTGCTGCAAGGCGATTAA
GTTGGGTAACGCCAGGGTTTTCCCAGTCACGACGTTGTAAAACGACGGCGCAAGGAATGGTGCATGCAAG
GAGATGGCGCCCAACAGTCCCCCGGCCACGGGGCCTGCCACCATACCCACGCCGAAACAAGCGCTCATGA
GCCCGAAGTGGCGAGCCCGATCTTCCCCATCGGTGATGTCGGCGATATAGGCGCCAGCAACCGCACCTGT
GGCGCCGGTGATGCCGGCCACGATGCGTCCGGCGTAGAGGCGATTAGTCCAATTTGTTAAAGACAGGATA
TCAGTGGTCCAGGCTCTAGTTTTGACTCAACAATATCACCAGCTGAAGCCTATAGAGTACGAGCCATAGA
TAAAATAAAAGATTTTATTTAGTCTCCAGAAAAAGGGGGGAATGAAAGACCCCACCTGTAGGTTTGGCAA
GCTAGCTTAAGTAACGCCATTTTGCAAGGCATGGAAAATACATAACTGAGAATAGAGAAGTTCAGATCAA
GGTTAGGAACAGAGAGACAGCAGAATATGGGCCAAACAGGATATCTGTGGTAAGCAGTTCCTGCCCCGGC
TCAGGGCCAAGAACAGATGGTCCCCAGATGCGGTCCCGCCCTCAGCAGTTTCTAGAGAACCATCAGATGT
TTCCAGGGTGCCCCAAGGACCTGAAATGACCCTGTGCCTTATTTGAACTAACCAATCAGTTCGCTTCTCG
CTTCTGTTCGCGCGCTTCTGCTCCCCGAGCTCAATAAAAGAGCCCACAACCCCTCACTCGGCGCGCCAGT
CCTCCGATAGACTGCGTCGCCCGGGTACCCGTATTCCCAATAAAGCCTCTTGCTGTTTGCATCCGAATCG
TGGACTCGCTGATCCTTGGGAGGGTCTCCTCAGATTGATTGACTGCCCACCTCGGGGGTCTTTCATTTGG
AGGTTCCACCGAGATTTGGAGACCCCTGCCCAGGGACCACCGACCCCCCCGCCGGGAGGTAAGCTGGCCA
GCGGTCGTTTCGTGTCTGTCTCTGTCTTTGTGCGTGTTTGTGCCGGCATCTAATGTTTGCGCCTGCGTCT
GTACTAGTTAGCTAACTAGCTCTGTATCTGGCGGACCCGTGGTGGAACTGACGAGTTCTGAACACCCGGC
CGCAACCCTGGGAGACGTCCCAGGGACTTTGGGGGCCGTTTTTGTGGCCCGACCTGAGGAAGGGAGTCGA
TGTGGAATCCGACCCCGTCAGGATATGTGGTTCTGGTAGGAGACGAGAACCTAAAACAGTTCCCGCCTCC
GTCTGAATTTTTGCTTTCGGTTTGGAACCGAAGCCGCGCGTCTTGTCTGCTGCAGCGCTGCAGCATCGTT
CTGTGTTGTCTCTGTCTGACTGTGTTTCTGTATTTGTCTGAAAATTAGGGCCAGACTGTTACCACTCCCT
TAAGTTTGACCTTAGGTCACTGGAAAGATGTCGAGCGGATCGCTCACAACCAGTCGGTAGATGTCAAGAA
GAGACGTTGGGTTACCTTCTGCTCTGCAGAATGGCCAACCTTTAACGTCGGATGGCCGCGAGACGGCACC
TTTAACCGAGACCTCATCACCCAGGTTAAGATCAAGGTCTTTTCACCTGGCCCGCATGGACACCCAGACC
AGGTCCCCTACATCGTGACCTGGGAAGCCTTGGCTTTTGACCCCCCTCCCTGGGTCAAGCCCTTTGTACA
CCCTAAGCCTCCGCCTCCTCTTCCTCCATCCGCCCCGTCTCTCCCCCTTGAACCTCCTCGTTCGACCCCG
CCTCGATCCTCCCTTTATCCAGCCCTCACTCCTTCTCTAGGCGCCGGAATT
Features (pLannotate 1.2.2; 23 found; start..end, strand, type, name):
     61..81      +  CDS            FLAG (fragment): FLAG® epitope tag, followed by an enterokinase cleavage site
    784..1068    +  CDS            FPR2 (fragment): FKBP2_CRYNB - Protein inferred from homology: Swiss-Prot protein existence level 3. PPIases accelerate the folding of proteins. It catalyzes the cis-trans isomerization of proline imidic peptide bonds in oligopeptides (By similarity). From Cryptococcus neoformans var. neoformans serotype D (strain B-3501A) (Filobasidiella neoformans).
   1063..1383    +  CDS            FKBP1A: FKB1A_HUMAN - Also known as FKBP1, FKBP12. Experimental evidence at protein level: Swiss-Prot protein existence level 1. Keeps in an inactive conformation TGFBR1, the TGF-beta type I serine/threonine kinase receptor, preventing TGF-beta receptor activation in absence of ligand. Recruits SMAD7 to ACVR1B which prevents the association of SMAD2 and SMAD3 with the activin receptor complex, thereby blocking the activin signal. May modulate the RYR1 calcium channel activity. PPIases accelerate the folding of proteins. It catalyzes the cis-trans isomerization of proline imidic peptide bonds in oligop
   1402..1740    +  CDS            Garnl3 (fragment): GARL3_MOUSE - Experimental evidence at protein level: Swiss-Prot protein existence level 1. From Mus musculus (Mouse).
   1763..1796    -  misc_feature   MCS (fragment): pBluescript multiple cloning site
   1898..2360    +  misc_feature   IRES: internal ribosome entry site (IRES) of the encephalomyocarditis virus (EMCV)
   2374..3093    +  CDS            EGFP: the original enhanced GFP (Yang et al., 1996) mammalian codon-optimized
   3155..3669    +  LTR            3' LTR: 3' long terminal repeat from murine embryonic stem cell virus
   3831..3847    -  protein_bind   lac operator: The lac repressor binds to the lac operator to inhibit transcription in E. coli. This inhibition can be relieved by adding lactose or isopropyl-β-D-thiogalactopyranoside (IPTG). lac repressor encoded by lacI
   3855..3885    -  promoter       lac promoter: promoter for the E. coli lac operon
   3900..3921    -  protein_bind   CAP binding site: CAP binding activates transcription in the presence of cAMP. E. coli catabolite activator protein
   3934..4026    -  CDS            lacI (fragment): lac repressor; lacI; The lac repressor binds to the lac operator to inhibit transcription in E. coli. This inhibition can be relieved by adding lactose or isopropyl-β-D-thiogalactopyranoside (IPTG).
   4209..4797    -  rep_origin     ori: high-copy-number ColE1/pMB1/pBR322/pUC origin of replication
   4968..5828    -  CDS            AmpR: β-lactamase; bla; confers resistance to ampicillin, carbenicillin, and related antibiotics
   5829..5933    -  promoter       AmpR promoter: bla
   6028..6063    +  CDS            rop (fragment): Rop protein, which maintains plasmids at low copy number; rop
   6165..6264    +  misc_feature   bom (fragment): basis of mobility region from pBR322
   6270..6419    -  CDS            lacZα (fragment): LacZα fragment of β-galactosidase; lacZ fragment
   6419..6620    -  CDS            TcR (fragment): tetracycline efflux protein; tet; confers resistance to tetracycline
   6621..6719    +  CDS            env (fragment): murine leukemia virus gPr80 envelope polyprotein precursor; env; proteolytically cleaved into gp70SU and p15TM subunits
   6761..7277    +  LTR            5' LTR: 5' long terminal repeat from murine embryonic stem cell virus
   7341..7682    +  misc_feature   MESV Ψ: packaging signal of murine embryonic stem cell virus
   7749..8165    +  CDS            gag (truncated): truncated Moloney murine leukemia virus (MMLV) gag gene lacking the start codon
