[The description below was written by a language model from this plasmid's Addgene catalogue record and pLannotate feature annotations shown in this document.]
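Description:
pMSCV-FKBP-GARNL3 is a gammaretroviral transfer plasmid built on the pMSCV-IRES-GFP backbone, intended for expressing a mouse GARNL3-derived sequence in mammalian cells by retroviral transduction. It is maintained in E. coli through a high-copy ColE1/pUC-type origin and an ampicillin resistance (β-lactamase) cassette. The remaining bacterial annotations (partial lacI, lacZα, TcR, rop and bom) are short backbone remnants rather than functional units.

The proviral region is bounded by murine embryonic stem cell virus 5′ and 3′ LTRs, with the MESV Ψ packaging signal and a truncated, start-codon-less gag segment downstream of the 5′ LTR to support encapsidation of the genomic RNA in a packaging cell line. No separate internal promoter is annotated, so transcription of the payload is presumably driven by the 5′ LTR, as is standard for MSCV vectors. The insert, cloned between BglII and NotI, encodes an N-terminal FLAG epitope followed by four tandem FKBP domains fused to GARNL3. The feature table annotates only a fragment of Garnl3 of roughly 340 nt, consistent with the catalogue name "GARNL3 (pLxIS)", which indicates that the pLxIS motif-containing portion is present rather than the full-length protein. Automated annotation calls only two of the FKBP repeats, one of them matched by homology to a fungal FKBP.

An EMCV IRES followed by EGFP lies downstream of the fusion, so both proteins are translated from one bicistronic transcript and transduced cells can be identified or sorted by green fluorescence. Tandem FKBP arrays are generally used for ligand-induced oligomerisation of the attached domain, although the record does not describe the dimeriser. The associated study concerns pLxIS-containing domains as regulators of interferon responses and metabolism.
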