Addgene plasmid #221291: pMSCV-FKBP-GARNL3
Purpose: Expression of GARNL3 (pLxIS) in mammalian cells by retroviral transduction
Depositing lab: Jonathan Kagan. Depositing organization: Boston Children's Hospital. Publication: pLxIS-containing domains are biochemically flexible regulators of interferons and metabolism. Landau LM, Chaudhary N, Tien YC, Rogozinska M, Joshi S, Yao C, Crowley J, Hullahalli K, Campbell IW, Waldor MK, Haigis M, Kagan JC. Mol Cell. 2024 Jul 11;84(13):2436-2454.e10. doi: 10.1016/j.molcel.2024.05.030. Epub 2024 Jun 25. PubMed 38925114.
Backbone
  Vector backbone: pMSCV-IRES-GFP
  Vector type: Retroviral
Growth in bacteria
  Bacterial resistance: Ampicillin, 100 μg/mL
  Growth temperature: 37°C
  Growth strain: NEB Stable
  Copy number: High Copy
Gene/Insert
  Gene/Insert name: GARNL3 (pLxIS)
  Species: M. musculus (mouse)
  Entrez Gene: Garnl3 (a.k.a. AW120551)
  Tag / fusion protein: FLAG-4xFKBP (N terminal on insert)
  Cloning method: Restriction Enzyme; 5′ cloning site BglII (not destroyed); 3′ cloning site NotI (not destroyed)
Terms and licenses: Academic/Nonprofit Terms; Industry Terms: Not Available to Industry
How to cite: pMSCV-FKBP-GARNL3 was a gift from Jonathan Kagan (Addgene plasmid # 221291 ; http://n2t.net/addgene:221291 ; RRID:Addgene_221291)
